LOCUS       pEB1-mYPet 4391 bp DNA circular UNA 25-OCT-2017
DEFINITION  pEB1 plasmid with mYPet.
ACCESSION   urn.local...63-87y50vt
VERSION     urn.local...63-87y50vt
KEYWORDS    .
SOURCE
  ORGANISM  .
FEATURES             Location/Qualifiers
     promoter        1..144
                     /created_by="User"
                     /modified_by="User"
                     /label="proC promoter"
     motif           63..68
                     /created_by="User"
                     /modified_by="User"
                     /label="-35 Box"
     motif           86..91
                     /created_by="User"
                     /label="-10 Box"
     motif           98
                     /created_by="User"
                     /label="TransStart"
     misc_feature    145..170
                     /created_by="User"
                     /modified_by="User"
                     /label="UArbs"
     CDS             171..887
                     /created_by="User"
                     /modified_by="User"
                     /label="mYPet (avGFP)"
     motif           306..308
                     /created_by="User"
                     /label="F46L"
     motif           309..311
                     /created_by="User"
                     /modified_by="User"
                     /label="I47L"
     motif           360..362
                     /created_by="User"
                     /modified_by="User"
                     /label="F64L"
     motif           363..365
                     /created_by="User"
                     /modified_by="User"
                     /label="S65G"
     motif           384..386
                     /created_by="User"
                     /label="S72A"
     misc_feature    446..451
                     /Recognition_pattern="T^GTACA"
                     /annotation_group="TGTACA"
                     /label="BsrGI"
                     /note="Geneious type: restriction site"
     motif           627..629
                     /created_by="User"
                     /label="M153T"
     motif           657..659
                     /created_by="User"
                     /modified_by="User"
                     /label="V163A"
     motif           693..695
                     /created_by="User"
                     /label="S175G"
     motif           777..779
                     /created_by="User"
                     /label="T203Y"
     motif           786..788
                     /created_by="User"
                     /label="A206K"
     motif           792..794
                     /created_by="User"
                     /label="S208F"
     motif           840..842
                     /created_by="User"
                     /modified_by="User"
                     /label="V224L"
     motif           861..863
                     /created_by="User"
                     /label="H231E"
     motif           870..872
                     /created_by="User"
                     /modified_by="User"
                     /label="D234N"
     terminator      919..1017
                     /modified_by="User"
                     /label="rrnB T1 terminator"
     rep_origin      complement(1148..3248)
                     /modified_by="User"
                     /label="Origin of Rep. from pUA66"
     primer_bind     complement(1444..1467)
                     /Sequence="AAAGGGAAAACTGTCCATATGCAC"
                     /Hairpin_Tm="39.7"
                     /Tm="59.8"
                     /Self_Dimer_Tm="None" /%GC="41.7"
                     /created_by="primer3"
                     /label="T1_from_mSC101_R02"
     CDS             complement(1549..2499)
                     /label="RepA"
     terminator      complement(3260..3355)
                     /modified_by="User"
                     /label="λ T0 terminator"
     CDS             complement(3386..4180)
                     /modified_by="User"
                     /label="KmR"
     promoter        complement(4269..4317)
                     /created_by="User"
                     /label="KmR Promoter"
     primer_bind     4273..4293
                     /Sequence="AGGGCTTCCCAACCTTACCAG"
                     /Hairpin_Tm="48.5"
                     /Tm="61.7"
                     /Self_Dimer_Tm="4.5" /%GC="57.1"
                     /modified_by="User"
                     /label="pZSeq2_Kan"
     primer_bind     4364..4383
                     /Sequence="GCGTATCACGAGGCCCTTTC"
                     /Hairpin_Tm="46.1"
                     /Tm="61.2"
                     /Self_Dimer_Tm="None" /%GC="60.0"
                     /modified_by="User"
                     /label="pZ_seq_fwr"
ORIGIN
        1 cacagctaac accacgtcgt ccctatctgc tgccctaggt ctatgagtgg ttgctggata
       61 actttacggg catgcataag gctcgtatga tatattcagg gagaccacaa cggtttccct
      121 ctacaaataa ttttgtttaa cttttctaga tttaagaagg agatatacat atgagtaaag
      181 gagaagaact tttcactgga gttgtcccaa ttcttgttga attagatggt gatgttaatg
      241 ggcacaaatt ttctgtcagt ggagagggtg aaggtgatgc aacatacgga aaacttaccc
      301 ttaaattgtt atgcactact ggaaaactac ctgttccatg gccaacactt gtcactactt
      361 tgggttatgg tgttcaatgc tttgcgagat acccagatca tatgaaacag catgactttt
      421 tcaagagtgc catgcccgaa ggttatgtac aggaaagaac tatatttttc aaagatgacg
      481 ggaactacaa gacacgtgct gaagtcaagt ttgaaggtga tacccttgtt aatagaatcg
      541 agttaaaagg tattgatttt aaagaagatg gaaacattct tggacacaaa ttggaataca
      601 actataactc acacaatgta tacatcacgg cagacaaaca aaagaatgga atcaaagcga
      661 acttcaaaat tagacacaac attgaagatg gaggtgttca actagcagac cattatcaac
      721 aaaatactcc aattggcgat ggccctgtcc ttttaccaga caaccattac ctgtcctacc
      781 aatctaagct tttcaaagat cccaacgaaa agagagacca catggtcctt cttgagtttt
      841 taacagctgc tgggattaca gaaggcatga atgaactata caaataaatg tccagacctg
      901 caggcatgca agctctagag gcatcaaata aaacgaaagg ctcagtcgaa agactgggcc
      961 tttcgtttta tctgttgttt gtcggtgaac gctctcctga gtaggacaaa tccgccgccc
     1021 tagacctagg gtacgggttt tgctgcccgc aaacgggctg ttctggtgtt gctagtttgt
     1081 tatcagaatc gcagatccgg cttcagccgg tttgccggct gaaagcgcta tttcttccag
     1141 aattgccatg attttttccc cacgggaggc gtcactggct cccgtgttgt cggcagcttt
     1201 gattcgataa gcagcatcgc ctgtttcagg ctgtctatgt gtgactgttg agctgtaaca
     1261 agttgtctca ggtgttcaat ttcatgttct agttgctttg ttttactggt ttcacctgtt
     1321 ctattaggtg ttacatgctg ttcatctgtt acattgtcga tctgttcatg gtgaacagct
     1381 ttgaatgcac caaaaactcg taaaagctct gatgtatcta tcttttttac accgttttca
     1441 tctgtgcata tggacagttt tccctttgat atgtaacggt gaacagttgt tctacttttg
     1501 tttgttagtc ttgatgcttc actgatagat acaagagcca taagaacctc agatccttcc
     1561 gtatttagcc agtatgttct ctagtgtggt tcgttgtttt tgcgtgagcc atgagaacga
     1621 accattgaga tcatacttac tttgcatgtc actcaaaaat tttgcctcaa aactggtgag
     1681 ctgaattttt gcagttaaag catcgtgtag tgtttttctt agtccgttat gtaggtagga
     1741 atctgatgta atggttgttg gtattttgtc accattcatt tttatctggt tgttctcaag
     1801 ttcggttacg agatccattt gtctatctag ttcaacttgg aaaatcaacg tatcagtcgg
     1861 gcggcctcgc ttatcaacca ccaatttcat attgctgtaa gtgtttaaat ctttacttat
     1921 tggtttcaaa acccattggt taagcctttt aaactcatgg tagttatttt caagcattaa
     1981 catgaactta aattcatcaa ggctaatctc tatatttgcc ttgtgagttt tcttttgtgt
     2041 tagttctttt aataaccact cataaatcct catagagtat ttgttttcaa aagacttaac
     2101 atgttccaga ttatatttta tgaatttttt taactggaaa agataaggca atatctcttc
     2161 actaaaaact aattctaatt tttcgcttga gaacttggca tagtttgtcc actggaaaat
     2221 ctcaaagcct ttaaccaaag gattcctgat ttccacagtt ctcgtcatca gctctctggt
     2281 tgctttagct aatacaccat aagcattttc cctactgatg ttcatcatct gagcgtattg
     2341 gttataagtg aacgataccg tccgttcttt ccttgtaggg ttttcaatcg tggggttgag
     2401 tagtgccaca cagcataaaa ttagcttggt ttcatgctcc gttaagtcat agcgactaat
     2461 cgctagttca tttgctttga aaacaactaa ttcagacata catctcaatt ggtctaggtg
     2521 attttaatca ctataccaat tgagatgggc tagtcaatga taattactag tccttttcct
     2581 ttgagttgtg ggtatctgta aattctgcta gacctttgct ggaaaacttg taaattctgc
     2641 tagaccctct gtaaattccg ctagaccttt gtgtgttttt tttgtttata ttcaagtggt
     2701 tataatttat agaataaaga aagaataaaa aaagataaaa agaatagatc ccagccctgt
     2761 gtataactca ctactttagt cagttccgca gtattacaaa aggatgtcgc aaacgctgtt
     2821 tgctcctcta caaaacagac cttaaaaccc taaaggctta agtagcaccc tcgcaagctc
     2881 gggcaaatcg ctgaatattc cttttgtctc cgaccatcag gcacctgagt cgctgtcttt
     2941 ttcgtgacat tcagttcgct gcgctcacgg ctctggcagt gaatgggggt aaatggcact
     3001 acaggcgcct tttatggatt catgcaagga aactacccat aatacaagaa aagcccgtca
     3061 cgggcttctc agggcgtttt atggcgggtc tgctatgtgg tgctatctga ctttttgctg
     3121 ttcagcagtt cctgccctct gattttccag tctgaccact tcggattatc ccgtgacagg
     3181 tcattcagac tggctaatgc acccagtaag gcagcggtat catcaacagg cttacccgtc
     3241 ttactgtccc tagtgcttgg attctcacca ataaaaaacg cccggcggca accgagcgtt
     3301 ctgaacaaat ccagatggag ttctgaggtc attactggat ctatcaacag gagtccaagc
     3361 gagctctcga accccagagt cccgctcaga agaactcgtc aagaaggcga tagaaggcga
     3421 tgcgctgcga atcgggagcg gcgataccgt aaagcacgag gaagcggtca gcccattcgc
     3481 cgccaagctc ttcagcaata tcacgggtag ccaacgctat gtcctgatag cggtccgcca
     3541 cacccagccg gccacagtcg atgaatccag aaaagcggcc attttccacc atgatattcg
     3601 gcaagcaggc atcgccatgg gtcacgacga gatcctcgcc gtcgggcatg cgcgccttga
     3661 gcctggcgaa cagttcggct ggcgcgagcc cctgatgctc ttcgtccaga tcatcctgat
     3721 cgacaagacc ggcttccatc cgagtacgtg ctcgctcgat gcgatgtttc gcttggtggt
     3781 cgaatgggca ggtagccgga tcaagcgtat gcagccgccg cattgcatca gccatgatgg
     3841 atactttctc ggcaggagca aggtgaaatc acaggagatc atgccccggc acttcgccca
     3901 atagcagcca gtcccttccc gtttcagtga caacgtcgag cacagatgcg caaggaacgc
     3961 ccgtcgtggc cagccacgat agccgcgctg cctcgtcccg cagttcattc agggcaccgg
     4021 acaggtcggt cttgacaaaa agaaccgggc gcccctgcgc tgacagccgg aacacggcgg
     4081 catcagagca gccgattgtc tgttgtgccc agtcatagcc gaatagcctc tccacccaag
     4141 cggccggaga acctgcgtgc aatccatctt gttcaatcat gcgaaacgat cctcatcctg
     4201 tctcttgatc agatcttgat cccctgcgcc atcagatcct tggcggcaag aaagccatcc
     4261 agtttacttt gcagggcttc ccaaccttac cagagggcgc cccagctggc aattccgacg
     4321 tctaagaaac cattattatc atgacattaa cctataaaaa taggcgtatc acgaggccct
     4381 ttcgtcttca c
//
