>Addgene plasmid #103988 | pEB1-mYPet | addgene full sequence | sequence record 200409 | Addgene NGS Result
GCCCCAGCTGGCAATTCCGACGTCTAAGAAACCATTATTATCATGACATTAACCTATAAAAATAGGCGTA
TCACGAGGCCCTTTCGTCTTCACCACAGCTAACACCACGTCGTCCCTATCTGCTGCCCTAGGTCTATGAG
TGGTTGCTGGATAACTTTACGGGCATGCATAAGGCTCGTATGATATATTCAGGGAGACCACAACGGTTTC
CCTCTACAAATAATTTTGTTTAACTTTTCTAGATTTAAGAAGGAGATATACATATGAGTAAAGGAGAAGA
ACTTTTCACTGGAGTTGTCCCAATTCTTGTTGAATTAGATGGTGATGTTAATGGGCACAAATTTTCTGTC
AGTGGAGAGGGTGAAGGTGATGCAACATACGGAAAACTTACCCTTAAATTGTTATGCACTACTGGAAAAC
TACCTGTTCCATGGCCAACACTTGTCACTACTTTGGGTTATGGTGTTCAATGCTTTGCGAGATACCCAGA
TCATATGAAACAGCATGACTTTTTCAAGAGTGCCATGCCCGAAGGTTATGTACAGGAAAGAACTATATTT
TTCAAAGATGACGGGAACTACAAGACACGTGCTGAAGTCAAGTTTGAAGGTGATACCCTTGTTAATAGAA
TCGAGTTAAAAGGTATTGATTTTAAAGAAGATGGAAACATTCTTGGACACAAATTGGAATACAACTATAA
CTCACACAATGTATACATCACGGCAGACAAACAAAAGAATGGAATCAAAGCGAACTTCAAAATTAGACAC
AACATTGAAGATGGAGGTGTTCAACTAGCAGACCATTATCAACAAAATACTCCAATTGGCGATGGCCCTG
TCCTTTTACCAGACAACCATTACCTGTCCTACCAATCTAAGCTTTTCAAAGATCCCAACGAAAAGAGAGA
CCACATGGTCCTTCTTGAGTTTTTAACAGCTGCTGGGATTACAGAAGGCATGAATGAACTATACAAATAA
ATGTCCAGACCTGCAGGCATGCAAGCTCTAGAGGCATCAAATAAAACGAAAGGCTCAGTCGAAAGACTGG
GCCTTTCGTTTTATCTGTTGTTTGTCGGTGAACGCTCTCCTGAGTAGGACAAATCCGCCGCCCTAGACCT
AGGGTACGGGTTTTGCTGCCCGCAAACGGGCTGTTCTGGTGTTGCTAGTTTGTTATCAGAATCGCAGATC
CGGCTTCAGCCGGTTTGCCGGCTGAAAGCGCTATTTCTTCCAGAATTGCCATGATTTTTTCCCCACGGGA
GGCGTCACTGGCTCCCGTGTTGTCGGCAGCTTTGATTCGATAAGCAGCATCGCCTGTTTCAGGCTGTCTA
TGTGTGACTGTTGAGCTGTAACAAGTTGTCTCAGGTGTTCAATTTCATGTTCTAGTTGCTTTGTTTTACT
GGTTTCACCTGTTCTATTAGGTGTTACATGCTGTTCATCTGTTACATTGTCGATCTGTTCATGGTGAACA
GCTTTGAATGCACCAAAAACTCGTAAAAGCTCTGATGTATCTATCTTTTTTACACCGTTTTCATCTGTGC
ATATGGACAGTTTTCCCTTTGATATGTAACGGTGAACAGTTGTTCTACTTTTGTTTGTTAGTCTTGATGC
TTCACTGATAGATACAAGAGCCATAAGAACCTCAGATCCTTCCGTATTTAGCCAGTATGTTCTCTAGTGT
GGTTCGTTGTTTTTGCGTGAGCCATGAGAACGAACCATTGAGATCATACTTACTTTGCATGTCACTCAAA
AATTTTGCCTCAAAACTGGTGAGCTGAATTTTTGCAGTTAAAGCATCGTGTAGTGTTTTTCTTAGTCCGT
TATGTAGGTAGGAATCTGATGTAATGGTTGTTGGTATTTTGTCACCATTCATTTTTATCTGGTTGTTCTC
AAGTTCGGTTACGAGATCCATTTGTCTATCTAGTTCAACTTGGAAAATCAACGTATCAGTCGGGCGGCCT
CGCTTATCAACCACCAATTTCATATTGCTGTAAGTGTTTAAATCTTTACTTATTGGTTTCAAAACCCATT
GGTTAAGCCTTTTAAACTCATGGTAGTTATTTTCAAGCATTAACATGAACTTAAATTCATCAAGGCTAAT
CTCTATATTTGCCTTGTGAGTTTTCTTTTGTGTTAGTTCTTTTAATAACCACTCATAAATCCTCATAGAG
TATTTGTTTTCAAAAGACTTAACATGTTCCAGATTATATTTTATGAATTTTTTTAACTGGAAAAGATAAG
GCAATATCTCTTCACTAAAAACTAATTCTAATTTTTCGCTTGAGAACTTGGCATAGTTTGTCCACTGGAA
AATCTCAAAGCCTTTAACCAAAGGATTCCTGATTTCCACAGTTCTCGTCATCAGCTCTCTGGTTGCTTTA
GCTAATACACCATAAGCATTTTCCCTACTGATGTTCATCATCTGAGCGTATTGGTTATAAGTGAACGATA
CCGTCCGTTCTTTCCTTGTAGGGTTTTCAATCGTGGGGTTGAGTAGTGCCACACAGCATAAAATTAGCTT
GGTTTCATGCTCCGTTAAGTCATAGCGACTAATCGCTAGTTCATTTGCTTTGAAAACAACTAATTCAGAC
ATACATCTCAATTGGTCTAGGTGATTTTAATCACTATACCAATTGAGATGGGCTAGTCAATGATAATTAC
TAGTCCTTTTCCTTTGAGTTGTGGGTATCTGTAAATTCTGCTAGACCTTTGCTGGAAAACTTGTAAATTC
TGCTAGACCCTCTGTAAATTCCGCTAGACCTTTGTGTGTTTTTTTTGTTTATATTCAAGTGGTTATAATT
TATAGAATAAAGAAAGAATAAAAAAAGATAAAAAGAATAGATCCCAGCCCTGTGTATAACTCACTACTTT
AGTCAGTTCCGCAGTATTACAAAAGGATGTCGCAAACGCTGTTTGCTCCTCTACAAAACAGACCTTAAAA
CCCTAAAGGCTTAAGTAGCACCCTCGCAAGCTCGGGCAAATCGCTGAATATTCCTTTTGTCTCCGACCAT
CAGGCACCTGAGTCGCTGTCTTTTTCGTGACATTCAGTTCGCTGCGCTCACGGCTCTGGCAGTGAATGGG
GGTAAATGGCACTACAGGCGCCTTTTATGGATTCATGCAAGGAAACTACCCATAATACAAGAAAAGCCCG
TCACGGGCTTCTCAGGGCGTTTTATGGCGGGTCTGCTATGTGGTGCTATCTGACTTTTTGCTGTTCAGCA
GTTCCTGCCCTCTGATTTTCCAGTCTGACCACTTCGGATTATCCCGTGACAGGTCATTCAGACTGGCTAA
TGCACCCAGTAAGGCAGCGGTATCATCAACAGGCTTACCCGTCTTACTGTCCCTAGTGCTTGGATTCTCA
CCAATAAAAAACGCCCGGCGGCAACCGAGCGTTCTGAACAAATCCAGATGGAGTTCTGAGGTCATTACTG
GATCTATCAACAGGAGTCCAAGCGAGCTCTCGAACCCCAGAGTCCCGCTCAGAAGAACTCGTCAAGAAGG
CGATAGAAGGCGATGCGCTGCGAATCGGGAGCGGCGATACCGTAAAGCACGAGGAAGCGGTCAGCCCATT
CGCCGCCAAGCTCTTCAGCAATATCACGGGTAGCCAACGCTATGTCCTGATAGCGGTCCGCCACACCCAG
CCGGCCACAGTCGATGAATCCAGAAAAGCGGCCATTTTCCACCATGATATTCGGCAAGCAGGCATCGCCA
TGGGTCACGACGAGATCCTCGCCGTCGGGCATGCGCGCCTTGAGCCTGGCGAACAGTTCGGCTGGCGCGA
GCCCCTGATGCTCTTCGTCCAGATCATCCTGATCGACAAGACCGGCTTCCATCCGAGTACGTGCTCGCTC
GATGCGATGTTTCGCTTGGTGGTCGAATGGGCAGGTAGCCGGATCAAGCGTATGCAGCCGCCGCATTGCA
TCAGCCATGATGGATACTTTCTCGGCAGGAGCAAGGTGAGATGACAGGAGATCCTGCCCCGGCACTTCGC
CCAATAGCAGCCAGTCCCTTCCCGCTTCAGTGACAACGTCGAGCACAGCTGCGCAAGGAACGCCCGTCGT
GGCCAGCCACGATAGCCGCGCTGCCTCGTCCTGCAGTTCATTCAGGGCACCGGACAGGTCGGTCTTGACA
AAAAGAACCGGGCGCCCCTGCGCTGACAGCCGGAACACGGCGGCATCAGAGCAGCCGATTGTCTGTTGTG
CCCAGTCATAGCCGAATAGCCTCTCCACCCAAGCGGCCGGAGAACCTGCGTGCAATCCATCTTGTTCAAT
CATGCGAAACGATCCTCATCCTGTCTCTTGATCAGATCTTGATCCCCTGCGCCATCAGATCCTTGGCGGC
AAGAAAGCCATCCAGTTTACTTTGCAGGGCTTCCCAACCTTACCAGAGGGC
Features (pLannotate 1.2.2; 8 found; start..end, strand, type, name):
    267..977     +  CDS            YPet: YPet is a basic (constitutively fluorescent) yellow fluorescent protein published in 2005, derived from Aequorea victoria. It has moderate acid sensitivity.
    988..1007    +  misc_feature   MCS (fragment): pUC18/19 multiple cloning site
   1018..1104    +  terminator     rrnB T1 terminator: Escherichia coli rrnB; transcription terminator T1 from the E. coli rrnB gene
   1642..2592    -  CDS            Rep101: RepA protein needed for replication with the pSC101 origin; rep101
   2640..2862    -  rep_origin     pSC101 ori: low-copy replication origin that requires the Rep101 protein
   3354..3448    -  terminator     lambda t0 terminator: transcription terminator from phage lambda
   3482..4273    -  CDS            neo: KKA2_KLEPN - Also known as kan, nptII. Experimental evidence at protein level: Swiss-Prot protein existence level 1. Resistance to kanamycin, neomycin, paromomycin, ribostamycin, butirosin and gentamicin B. From Klebsiella pneumoniae.
   4305..33      -  CDS            tnpA (fragment) (across the origin): TN5P_ECOLX - Also known as tnp. Experimental evidence at protein level: Swiss-Prot protein existence level 1. Mediates transposition of transposon Tn5 by a 'cut and paste' mechanism. First, the monomeric transposase binds the 19 bp inverted DNA repeats flanking the transposon. Then, dimerization of the DNA- bound transposase creates a synaptic DNA complex. After nicking of the first DNA strand, excision of the transposon proceeds through a series of intermediates. The transposase then mediates the insertion of the transposon at a new site by strand transfer. The activity of the wild- type tran
