[The description below was written by a language model from this plasmid's Addgene catalogue record, the feature table of its GenBank file and pLannotate feature annotations shown in this document.]
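Description:
pEB1-mYPet is a low-copy bacterial expression plasmid of 4,391 bp that constitutively produces the monomeric yellow fluorescent protein mYPet in Escherichia coli. Its pEB1 backbone derives from pUA66. It replicates from a pSC101-type origin together with the RepA (Rep101) initiator protein that this origin requires, which keeps the copy number low. Selection is by kanamycin, conferred by a Tn5-derived neomycin/kanamycin phosphotransferase gene under its own promoter and followed by the lambda t0 terminator. A short transposase fragment detected next to the marker by automated annotation appears to be a remnant of that Tn5 origin rather than a functional element. The depositor's map and the sequenced record use different start coordinates but show the same parts in the same order.

The expression cassette consists of the constitutive proC promoter, annotated with its -35 and -10 boxes and transcription start. This is followed by a ribosome binding site labelled UArbs, the 717 bp mYPet open reading frame, and the rrnB T1 terminator. mYPet is encoded on the original wild-type Aequorea victoria GFP nucleotide sequence, changed only at the codons for its defining substitutions: F46L, I47L, F64L, S65G, S72A, M153T, V163A, S175G, T203Y, A206K, S208F, V224L, H231E and D234N. T203Y is the classic yellow-shifting change, and A206K is the standard mutation that disrupts dimerisation.

The plasmid belongs to a collection in which different fluorescent proteins share an identical promoter, ribosome binding site and backbone context. This design allows direct comparison of properties such as maturation time in living bacterial cells, and the plasmid also serves as a simple constitutive yellow reporter.
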