Addgene plasmid #103988: pEB1-mYPet
Purpose: Plasmid encoding mYPet
Depositing lab: Philippe Cluzel. Depositing organization: Harvard University. Publication: Systematic characterization of maturation time of fluorescent proteins in living cells. Balleza E, Kim JM, Cluzel P. Nat Methods. 2018 Jan;15(1):47-51. doi: 10.1038/nmeth.4509. Epub 2017 Nov 20. PubMed 29320486.
Backbone
  Vector backbone: pEB1
  Backbone size w/o insert (bp): 3674
  Total vector size (bp): 4391
  Modifications to backbone: Derived from pUA66. Inserted constitutive promoter proC. Replaced original insert with FP of interest.
  Vector type: Bacterial Expression ; Low copy
Growth in bacteria
  Bacterial resistance: Kanamycin, 50 μg/mL
  Growth temperature: 37°C
  Growth strain: MG1655
  Copy number: Low Copy
Gene/Insert
  Gene/Insert name: mYPet
  Species: Synthetic
  Insert size (bp): 717
  Mutation: Mutations relative to wild-type GFP (F46L, I47L, F64L, S65G, S72A, M153T, V163A, S175G, T203Y, A206K, S208F, V224L, H231E, D234N)
  Promoter: proC
  Cloning method: Gibson Cloning
  Sequencing primers: 5′ GCGTATCACGAGGCCCTTTC; 3′ AAAGGGAAAACTGTCCATATGCAC
Terms and licenses: Academic/Nonprofit Terms; Industry Terms: Not Available to Industry
Depositor comments: This FP derives from wtGFP. In this plasmid, the FP is coded with the original wtGFP nucleotide coding sequence except where mutations specific to the FP occur (see map). Please see "Notes On Plasmids In This Collection" document for further details and references.
How to cite: pEB1-mYPet was a gift from Philippe Cluzel (Addgene plasmid # 103988 ; http://n2t.net/addgene:103988 ; RRID:Addgene_103988)
